Addgene plasmid #16581: pFredA
Purpose: (Empty Backbone)
Depositing lab: Bert Vogelstein. Depositing organization: Johns Hopkins University and School of Medicine. Publication: Securin is required for chromosomal stability in human cells. Jallepalli PV, Waizenegger IC, Bunz F, Langer S, Speicher MR, Peters JM, Kinzler KW, Vogelstein B, Lengauer C. Cell. 2001 May 18. 105(4):445-57. 10.1016/S0092-8674(01)00340-3 PubMed 11371342.
Backbone
  Vector backbone: pFredA
  Backbone size (bp): 3838
  Vector type: Mammalian Expression
Growth in bacteria
  Bacterial resistance: Ampicillin, 100 μg/mL
  Growth temperature: 37°C
  Growth strain: DH5alpha
  Copy number: High Copy
Gene/Insert
  Gene/Insert name: None
  Cloning method: Restriction Enzyme; 5′ cloning site See map (not destroyed); 3′ cloning site See map (not destroyed)
  Sequencing primers: 5′ T3; 3′ T7
Terms and licenses: Academic/Nonprofit Terms; Industry Terms: Not Available to Industry
Depositor comments: Targeting vector derived from pBluescript-SK. Contains SV40 promoter and 5' neomycin gene. pFredA and pFredB make up the “two-vector” targeting system developed in an effort to reduce the background rate of Geneticin-resistant colonies arising from nonhomologous integration events.
How to cite: pFredA was a gift from Bert Vogelstein (Addgene plasmid # 16581 ; http://n2t.net/addgene:16581 ; RRID:Addgene_16581)
