[The description below was written by a language model from this plasmid's Addgene catalogue record.]
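Description:
pFredA is an empty-backbone gene-targeting vector of about 3.8 kb, derived from pBluescript-SK and catalogued as a mammalian expression plasmid. It is maintained in E. coli as a high-copy plasmid under ampicillin selection. No gene or insert is present. Homology arms or other fragments are introduced by restriction cloning into sites that are shown only on the depositor's map and are not named in the record. The inserted region can be read with the T3 and T7 primers that flank the pBluescript polylinker.

The functional payload is an SV40 promoter followed by the 5' portion of the neomycin resistance gene. pFredA is one half of a "two-vector" targeting system, paired with the companion plasmid pFredB. According to the depositor, the system was designed to lower the background of Geneticin-resistant colonies that arise when a targeting construct integrates at nonhomologous sites. Because pFredA carries only the promoter and 5' part of the marker, it would not be expected to confer Geneticin resistance by itself. The implied logic is that a functional marker arises only when both vectors contribute at the intended locus, although the record does not describe what pFredB contains or how the marker is completed.

The associated publication concerns the role of securin in chromosomal stability in human cells, which is consistent with use of the system for gene disruption by homologous recombination in human cell lines. No feature table was supplied, so the positions and orientation of the elements cannot be stated.
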