>Addgene plasmid #16581 | pFredA | addgene partial sequence | sequence record 23004 | T3 5'-GCAATTAACCCTCACTAAAGG-3'
GTGGCGGCCGCTCTAGACTAGTGGATCCCCCGGGCTGCAGGAATTCGATATCAAGCTTATAACTTCGTAT
AATGTATGCTATACGAAGTTATCCTGAGGCGGAAAGAACCAGCTGTGGAATGTGTGTCAGTTAGGGTGTG
GAAAGTCCCCAGGCTCCCCAGCAGGCAGAAGTATGCAAAGCATGCATCTCAATTAGTCAGCAACCAGGTG
TGGAAAGTCCCCAGGCTCCCCAGCAGGCAGAAGTATGCAAAGCATGCATCTCAATTAGTCAGCAACCATA
GTCCCGCCCCTAACTCCGCCCATCCCGCCCCTAACTCCGCCCAGTTCCGCCCATTCTCCGCCCCATGGCT
GACTAATTTTTTTTATTTATGCAGAGGCCGAGGCCGCCTCGGCCTCTGAGCTATTCCAGAAGTAGTGAGG
AGGCTTTTTTGGAGGCCTAGGCTTTTGCAAAGATCGATCAAGAGACAGGATGAGGATCGTTTCGCATGAT
TGAACAAGATGGATTGCACGCAGGTTCTCCGGCCGCTTGGGTGGAGAGGCTATTCGGCTATGACTGGGCA
CAACAGACAATCGGCTGCTCTGATGCCGCCGTGTTCCGGCTGTCAGCGCANGGGCGCCCGGTTCTTTTTG
TCAAGACCGACCTGTCCGGTGCCCTGAATGAACTGCAAGACGAGGCAGCGCGGCTAT
